Addgene plasmid #240067: pLG-mLRRC45 (158 a.a.)
Purpose: ITT reporter plasmid for cold and osmotic stress
Depositing lab: Hodaka Fujii. Depositing organization: Hirosaki University. Publication: Novel reporter systems to detect cold and osmotic stress responses. Maruyama K, Fujii H. Biol Methods Protoc. 2025 Jun 14;10(1):bpaf048. doi: 10.1093/biomethods/bpaf048. eCollection 2025. PubMed 40585180.
Backbone
  Vector backbone: pMXs
  Backbone size w/o insert (bp): 4548
  Total vector size (bp): 6019
  Vector type: Mammalian Expression, Retroviral
Growth in bacteria
  Bacterial resistance: Ampicillin, 100 μg/mL
  Growth temperature: 37°C
  Growth strain: NEB Stable
  Copy number: High Copy
Gene/Insert
  Gene/Insert name: LRRC45 C-terminal 158 a.a.
  Species: M. musculus (mouse)
  Insert size (bp): 818
  GenBank ID: BC023296.1
  Entrez Gene: Lrrc45
  Promoter: LTR
  Tag / fusion protein: LexA DNA-binding (DB) domain + Gal4 transactivation (TA) domain (N terminal on insert)
  Cloning method: Restriction Enzyme; 5′ cloning site EcoR I (not destroyed); 3′ cloning site Not I (not destroyed)
  Sequencing primers: 5′ caatggatgatgtatataactatctattcgat
Terms and licenses: Academic/Nonprofit Terms; Industry Terms: Not Available to Industry
How to cite: pLG-mLRRC45 (158 a.a.) was a gift from Hodaka Fujii (Addgene plasmid # 240067 ; http://n2t.net/addgene:240067 ; RRID:Addgene_240067)
