[The description below was written by a language model from this plasmid's Addgene catalogue record and pLannotate feature annotations shown in this document.]
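Description:
pLG-mLRRC45 (158 a.a.) is a Moloney murine leukemia virus-based retroviral expression plasmid built on the pMXs backbone and intended for delivery into mammalian cells. In bacteria it is maintained through a high-copy ColE1/pUC-type origin and selected with ampicillin via the β-lactamase gene and its native promoter. The viral portion comprises a 5′ LTR, the MMLV packaging signal together with a fragment of the MESV Ψ region, a truncated gag segment lacking its start codon, and a pol region carrying the splice acceptor. These elements allow the genomic RNA to be encapsidated when viral proteins are supplied in trans by packaging cells. A 3′ LTR closes the provirus. The annotation software labels part of it as a ΔU3 fragment adjacent to a standard LTR match, so the record does not clearly establish a self-inactivating design, and the catalogue lists the LTR as the promoter driving the insert.

The payload is a single fusion open reading frame in which the E. coli LexA DNA-binding domain is followed by the yeast GAL4 transactivation domain and then the C-terminal 158 amino acids of mouse LRRC45, cloned between EcoRI and NotI sites. LRRC45 is a component of the centrosomal linker. The feature table matches this segment to the human orthologue, but the catalogue identifies it as murine. The chimeric protein would act as a synthetic transcription factor able to activate a reporter placed under LexA operator sites, which is not part of this plasmid. The stated purpose is an "ITT" reporter plasmid for detecting cold and osmotic stress responses. The record does not expand that acronym or explain how the LRRC45 fragment makes the readout stress-dependent. The sequenced record is slightly longer than the catalogued total size.
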