Features (pLannotate 1.2.2; 14 found; start..end, strand, type, name):
     22..615     +  LTR            LTR: long terminal repeat from Moloney murine leukemia virus
    678..877     +  misc_feature   MMLV Ψ: packaging signal of Moloney murine leukemia virus (MMLV)
    929..1017    +  misc_feature   MESV Ψ (fragment): packaging signal of murine embryonic stem cell virus
   1094..1510    +  CDS            gag (truncated): truncated Moloney murine leukemia virus (MMLV) gag gene lacking the start codon
   1520..1894    +  misc_feature   pol region: Moloney murine leukemia virus (MMLV) pol region containing the splice acceptor site
   1935..2186    +  CDS            LexA BD: DNA-binding domain of E. coli LexA; lexA (truncated); binds the 16-bp palindromic sequence 5'-CTGTATATATATACAG-3'
   2199..2540    +  CDS            GAL4 activation domain: activation domain of the GAL4 transcriptional activator; Saccharomyces cerevisiae GAL4 (truncated)
   2589..3062    +  CDS            LRRC45 (fragment): LRC45_HUMAN - Experimental evidence at protein level: Swiss-Prot protein existence level 1. Component of the proteinaceous fiber-like linker between two centrioles, required for centrosome cohesion. From Homo sapiens (Human).
   3464..3585    +  LTR            3' LTR (ΔU3) (fragment): self-inactivating 3' long terminal repeat (LTR) from Moloney murine leukemia virus
   3586..4055    +  LTR            LTR: long terminal repeat from Moloney murine leukemia virus
   4121..4173    -  CDS            lacI (fragment): lac repressor; lacI; The lac repressor binds to the lac operator to inhibit transcription in E. coli. This inhibition can be relieved by adding lactose or isopropyl-β-D-thiogalactopyranoside (IPTG).
   4356..4944    -  rep_origin     ori: high-copy-number ColE1/pMB1/pBR322/pUC origin of replication
   5108..5968    -  CDS            AmpR: β-lactamase; bla; confers resistance to ampicillin, carbenicillin, and related antibiotics
   5969..6073    -  promoter       AmpR promoter: bla
>Addgene plasmid #240067 | pLG-mLRRC45 (158 a.a.) | addgene full sequence | sequence record 480857 | Addgene NGS Result
CCCGAAAAGTGCCACCTGCATAATGAAAGACCCCACCTGTAGGTTTGGCAAGCTAGCTTAAGTAACGCCA
TTTTGCAAGGCATGGAAAAATACATAACTGAGAATAGAAAAGTTCAGATCAAGGTCAGGAACAGATGGAA
CAGCTGAATATGGGCCAAACAGGATATCTGTGGTAAGCAGTTCCTGCCCCGGCTCAGGGCCAAGAACAGA
TGGAACAGCTGAATATGGGCCAAACAGGATATCTGTGGTAAGCAGTTCCTGCCCCGGCTCAGGGCCAAGA
ACAGATGGTCCCCAGATGCGGTCCAGCCCTCAGCAGTTTCTAGAGAACCATCAGATGTTTCCAGGGTGCC
CCAAGGACCTGAAATGACCCTGTGCCTTATTTGAACTAACCAATCAGTTCGCTTCTCGCTTCTGTTCGCG
CGCTTCTGCTCCCCGAGCTCAATAAAAGAGCCCACAACCCCTCACTCGGCGCGCCAGTCCTCCGATTGAC
TGAGTCGCCCGGGTACCCGTGTATCCAATAAACCCTCTTGCAGTTGCATCCGACTTGTGGTCTCGCTGTT
CCTTGGGAGGGTCTCCTCTGAGTGATTGACTACCCGTCAGCGGGGGTCTTTCATTTGGGGGCTCGTCCGG
GATCGGGAGACCCCTGCCCAGGGACCACCGACCCACCACCGGGAGGTAAGCTGGCCAGCAACTTATCTGT
GTCTGTCCGATTGTCTAGTGTCTATGACTGATTTTATGCGCCTGCGTCGGTACTAGTTAGCTAACTAGCT
CTGTATCTGGCGGACCCGTGGTGGAACTGACGAGTTCGGAACACCCGGCCGCAACCCTGGGAGACGTCCC
AGGGACTTCGGGGGCCGTTTTTGTGGCCCGACCTGAGTCCAAAAATCCCGATCGTTTTGGACTCTTTGGT
GCACCCCCCTAATAGGAGGGATATGTGGTTCTGGTAGGAGACGAGAACCTAAAACAGTTCCCGCCTCCGT
CTGAATTTTTGCTTTCGGTTTGGGACCGAAGCCGCGCCGCGCGTCTTGTCTGCTGCAGCATCGTTCTGTG
TTGTCTCTGTCTGACTGTGTTTCTGTATTTGTCTGAAAATTAGGGCCAGACTGTTACCACTCCCTTAAGT
TTGACCTTAGGTCACTGGAAAGATGTCGAGCGGATCGCTCACAACCAGTCGGTAGATGTCAAGAAGAGAC
GTTGGGTTACCTTCTGCTCTGCAGAATGGCCAACCTTTAACGTCGGATGGCCGCGAGACGGCACCTTTAA
CCGAGACCTCATCACCCAGGTTAAGATCAAGGTCTTTTCACCTGGCCCGCATGGACACCCAGACCAGGTC
CCCTACATCGTGACCTGGGAAGCCTTGGCTTTTGACCCCCCTCCCTGGGTCAAGCCCTTTGTACACCCTA
AGCCTCCGCCTCCTCTTCCTCCATCCGCCCCGTCTCTCCCCCTTGAACCTCCTCGTTCGACCCCGCCTCG
ATCCTCCCTTTATCCAGCCCTCACTCCTTCTCTAGGCGCCCCCATATGGCCATATGAGATCTTATATGGG
GCACCCCCGCCCCTTGTAAACTTCCCTGACCCTGACATGACAAGAGTTACTAACAGCCCCTCTCTCCAAG
CTCACTTACAGGCTCTCTACTTAGTCCAGCACGAAGTCTGGAGACCTCTGGCGGCAGCCTACCAAGAACA
ACTGGACCGACCGGTGGTACCTCACCCTTACCGAGTCGGCGACACAGTGTGGGTCCGCCGACACCAGACT
AAGAACCTAGAACCTCGCTGGAAAGGACCTTACACAGTCCTGCTGACCACCCCCACCGCCCTCAAAGTAG
ACGGCATCGCAGCTTGGATACACGCCGCCCACGTGAAGGCTGCCGACCCCGGGGGTGGACCATCCTCTAG
ACTGCCGGATCTAGCTAGTTAATTAAGGATCAATTCCGGGCGGAATGAAAGCGTTAACGGCCAGGCAACA
AGAGGTGTTTGATCTCATCCGTGATCACATCAGCCAGACAGGTATGCCGCCGACGCGTGCGGAAATCGCG
CAGCGTTTGGGGTTCCGTTCCCCAAACGCGGCTGAAGAACATCTGAAGGCGCTGGCACGCAAAGGCGTTA
TTGAAATTGTTTCCGGCGCATCACGCGGGATTCGTCTGTTGCAGGAAGAGGAAGAAGGGTTGCCGCTGGT
AGGTCGTGTGGCTGCCGGTGAACCCGCCGCCAATTTTAATCAAAGTGGGAATATTGCTGATAGCTCATTG
TCCTTCACTTTCACTAACAGTAGCAACGGTCCGAACCTCATAACAACTCAAACAAATTCTCAAGCGCTTT
CACAACCAATTGCCTCCTCTAACGTTCATGATAACTTCATGAATAATGAAATCACGGCTAGTAAAATTGA
TGATGGTAATAATTCAAAACCACTGTCACCTGGTTGGACGGACCAAACTGCGTATAACGCGTTTGGAATC
ACTACAGGGATGTTTAATACCACTACAATGGATGATGTATATAACTATCTATTCGATGATGAAGATACCC
CACCAAACCCAAAAAAAGAGATCTCTCGAGGATCCCAGTGTGGTGGTACGGGAATTCGAACCCCTTCGGC
ACAGGCAAGGGACGAGGCTCAGGGCACCTGCGTGCAGCAGAAGCAGATGGTAGCCGAGTCCCAGGCACGG
GTCAGCCAGCTGAACCTGCAGATGGAGGGGCAGCAGCGGCGTCTGGAGGAGCTGCAACAGGAGCTGATCA
ACAAAGACCAAGAAAAAGTGGCCGAAGTGGCCAGGGTCAGAGTAGAGCTGCAGGAACAGATGGGCCGTAT
GCAGGCTGACCTGGTGGCCCAGGAGGCGCTGAGAGAGAAGGTGGCAGCCCTGGAGCGTCAAATGAAAGTG
ATCGGGAGTGAACACCGGGAGGCGCTGTTGGACAGAGAGAGTGAGAACGCATCTCTCCGAGAGAAGCTGC
GGCTCAAAGAGGCAGAAATCTCCCGTATCCGGGACGAAGAGGCCCAGAGGGCAAGCTTCCTGCAAAACGC
TGTCTTGGCTTACGTGCAGGGGTCCCCTCTGAGAGCCTTGAGTCCCCCTAAATGAAGGGAAGCGGGAGAA
CCGAAGCGCCCAGCGAGGGTAGAAATGCTGCATCCCATTCTCAAGGGCAGGCCCGGGGTCCAAAAAGCAT
CAGCTGCAGTTGCAGGGCAGGGTTCTGTCAACATCGGTGCTCAGCGGCACACCTGCCGGTCCAAGGGACT
TCATCCACAGTTCACCGTTAGCATAGGCGCGATGAAGCATACAGGATCGCGCTCAGACAACCCGGTCCCA
GAACCACAAACAGGACAGGACAGCGGTGGGAGGAAGCAGACTCCCCAATGGCAGGGTGGAAATACAGAAC
TTTTGTACTTGGTGATAAAAAAAAAAAAAAAAAAAGGGCGGCCGCCAGCACAGTGGTCGACGATAAAATA
AAAGATTTTATTTAGTCTCCAGAAAAAGGGGGGAATGAAAGACCCCACCTGTAGGTTTGGCAAGCTAGCT
TAAGTAACGCCATTTTGCAAGGCATGGAAAAATACATAACTGAGAATAGAGAAGTTCAGATCAAGGTCAG
GAACAGATGGAACAGCTGAATATGGGCCAAACAGGATATCTGTGGTAAGCAGTTCCTGCCCCGGCTCAGG
GCCAAGAACAGATGGAACAGCTGAATATGGGCCAAACAGGATATCTGTGGTAAGCAGTTCCTGCCCCGGC
TCAGGGCCAAGAACAGATGGTCCCCAGATGCGGTCCAGCCCTCAGCAGTTTCTAGAGAACCATCAGATGT
TTCCAGGGTGCCCCAAGGACCTGAAATGACCCTGTGCCTTATTTGAACTAACCAATCAGTTCGCTTCTCG
CTTCTGTTCGCGCGCTTCTGCTCCCCGAGCTCAATAAAAGAGCCCACAACCCCTCACTCGGGGCGCCAGT
CCTCCGATTGACTGAGTCGCCCGGGTACCCGTGTATCCAATAAACCCTCTTGCAGTTGCATCCGACTTGT
GGTCTCGCTGTTCCTTGGGAGGGTCTCCTCTGAGTGATTGACTACCCGTCAGCGGGGGTCTTTCACATGC
AGCATGTATCAAAATTAATTTGGTTTTTTTTCTTAAGTATTTACATTAAATGGCCATAGTTGCATTAATG
AATCGGCCAACGCGCGGGGAGAGGCGGTTTGCGTATTGGGCGCTCTTCCGCTTCCTCGCTCACTGACTCG
CTGCGCTCGGTCGTTCGGCTGCGGCGAGCGGTATCAGCTCACTCAAAGGCGGTAATACGGTTATCCACAG
AATCAGGGGATAACGCAGGAAAGAACATGTGAGCAAAAGGCCAGCAAAAGGCCAGGAACCGTAAAAAGGC
CGCGTTGCTGGCGTTTTTCCATAGGCTCCGCCCCCCTGACGAGCATCACAAAAATCGACGCTCAAGTCAG
AGGTGGCGAAACCCGACAGGACTATAAAGATACCAGGCGTTTCCCCCTGGAAGCTCCCTCGTGCGCTCTC
CTGTTCCGACCCTGCCGCTTACCGGATACCTGTCCGCCTTTCTCCCTTCGGGAAGCGTGGCGCTTTCTCA
TAGCTCACGCTGTAGGTATCTCAGTTCGGTGTAGGTCGTTCGCTCCAAGCTGGGCTGTGTGCACGAACCC
CCCGTTCAGCCCGACCGCTGCGCCTTATCCGGTAACTATCGTCTTGAGTCCAACCCGGTAAGACACGACT
TATCGCCACTGGCAGCAGCCACTGGTAACAGGATTAGCAGAGCGAGGTATGTAGGCGGTGCTACAGAGTT
CTTGAAGTGGTGGCCTAACTACGGCTACACTAGAAGAACAGTATTTGGTATCTGCGCTCTGCTGAAGCCA
GTTACCTTCGGAAAAAGAGTTGGTAGCTCTTGATCCGGCAAACAAACCACCGCTGGTAGCGGTGGTTTTT
TTGTTTGCAAGCAGCAGATTACGCGCAGAAAAAAAGGATCTCAAGAAGATCCTTTGATCTTTTCTACGGG
GTCTGACGCTCAGTGGAACGAAAACTCACGTTAAGGGATTTTGGTCATGAGATTATCAAAAAGGATCTTC
ACCTAGATCCTTTTGCGGCCGGCCGCAAATCAATCTAAAGTATATATGAGTAAACTTGGTCTGACAGTTA
CCAATGCTTAATCAGTGAGGCACCTATCTCAGCGATCTGTCTATTTCGTTCATCCATAGTTGCCTGACTC
CCCGTCGTGTAGATAACTACGATACGGGAGGGCTTACCATCTGGCCCCAGTGCTGCAATGATACCGCGAG
ACCCACGCTCACCGGCTCCAGATTTATCAGCAATAAACCAGCCAGCCGGAAGGGCCGAGCGCAGAAGTGG
TCCTGCAACTTTATCCGCCTCCATCCAGTCTATTAATTGTTGCCGGGAAGCTAGAGTAAGTAGTTCGCCA
GTTAATAGTTTGCGCAACGTTGTTGCCATTGCTACAGGCATCGTGGTGTCACGCTCGTCGTTTGGTATGG
CTTCATTCAGCTCCGGTTCCCAACGATCAAGGCGAGTTACATGATCCCCCATGTTGTGCAAAAAAGCGGT
TAGCTCCTTCGGTCCTCCGATCGTTGTCAGAAGTAAGTTGGCCGCAGTGTTATCACTCATGGTTATGGCA
GCACTGCATAATTCTCTTACTGTCATGCCATCCGTAAGATGCTTTTCTGTGACTGGTGAGTACTCAACCA
AGTCATTCTGAGAATAGTGTATGCGGCGACCGAGTTGCTCTTGCCCGGCGTCAATACGGGATAATACCGC
GCCACATAGCAGAACTTTAAAAGTGCTCATCATTGGAAAACGTTCTTCGGGGCGAAAACTCTCAAGGATC
TTACCGCTGTTGAGATCCAGTTCGATGTAACCCACTCGTGCACCCAACTGATCTTCAGCATCTTTTACTT
TCACCAGCGTTTCTGGGTGAGCAAAAACAGGAAGGCAAAATGCCGCAAAAAAGGGAATAAGGGCGACACG
GAAATGTTGAATACTCATACTCTTCCTTTTTCAATATTATTGAAGCATTTATCAGGGTTATTGTCTCATG
AGCGGATACATATTTGAATGTATTTAGAAAAATAAACAAATAGGGGTTCCGCGCACATTTC
